>Addgene plasmid #89322 | pCMV-Tag/WT M87 | addgene full sequence | sequence record 176088 | Addgene NGS Result
CGTTACATAACTTACGGTAAATGGCCCGCCTGGCTGACCGCCCAACGACCCCCGCCCATTGACGTCAATA
ATGACGTATGTTCCCATAGTAACGCCAATAGGGACTTTCCATTGACGTCAATGGGTGGAGTATTTACGGT
AAACTGCCCACTTGGCAGTACATCAAGTGTATCATATGCCAAGTACGCCCCCTATTGACGTCAATGACGG
TAAATGGCCCGCCTGGCATTATGCCCAGTACATGACCTTATGGGACTTTCCTACTTGGCAGTACATCTAC
GTATTAGTCATCGCTATTACCATGGTGATGCGGTTTTGGCAGTACATCAATGGGCGTGGATAGCGGTTTG
ACTCACGGGGATTTCCAAGTCTCCACCCCATTGACGTCAATGGGAGTTTGTTTTGGCACCAAAATCAACG
GGACTTTCCAAAATGTCGTAACAACTCCGCCCCATTGACGCAAATGGGCGGTAGGCGTGTACGGTGGGAG
GTCTATATAAGCAGAGCTGGTTTAGTGAACCGTCAGATCCGCTAGCGATTACGCCAAGCTCGAAATTAAC
CCTCACTAAAGGGAACAAAAGCTGGAGGCTTCTCCCGCGCCACCATGGCAGCCAAGAGGAGCTCCGGGGC
CGCGCCAGCACCTGCCTCGGCCTCGGCCCCGGCGCCGGTGCCGGGCGGCGAGGCCGAGCGCGTCCGAGTC
TTCCACAAACAGGCCTTCGAGTACATCTCCATTGCCCTGCGCATCGATGAGGATGAGAAAGCAGGACAGA
AGGAGCAAGCTGTGGAATGGTATAAGAAAGGTATTGAAGAACTGGAAAAAGGAATAGCTGTTATAGTTAC
AGGACAAGGTGAACAGTGTGAAAGAGCTAGACGCCTTCAAGCTAAAATGATGACTAATTTGGTTATGGCC
AAGGACCGCTTACAACTTCTAGAGAAGATGCAACCAGTTTTGCCATTTTCCAAGTCACAAACGGACGTCT
ATAATGACAGTACTAACTTGGCATGCCGCAATGGACATCTCCAGTCAGAAAGTGGAGCTGTTCCAAAAAG
AAAAGACCCCTTAACACACACTAGTAATTCACTGCCTCGTTCAAAAACAGTTATGAAAACTGGATCTGCA
GGCCTTTCAGGCCACCATAGAGCACCTAGTTACAGTGGTTTATCCATGGTTTCTGGAGTGAAACAGGGAT
CTGGTCCTGCTCCTACCACTCATAAGGGTACTCCGAAAACAAATAGGACAAATAAACCTTCTACCCCTAC
AACTGCTACTCGTAAGAAAAAAGACTTGAAGAATTTTAGGAATGTGGACAGCAACCTTGCTAACCTTATA
ATGAATGAAATTGTGGACAATGGAACAGCTGTTAAATTTGATGATATAGCTGGTCAAGACTTGGCAAAAC
AAGCATTGCAAGAAATTGTTATTCTTCCTTCTCTGAGGCCTGAGTTGTTCACAGGGCTTAGAGCTCCTGC
CAGAGGGCTGTTACTCTTTGGTCCACCTGGGAATGGGAAGACAATGCTGGCTAAAGCAGTAGCTGCAGAA
TCGAATGCAACCTTCTTTAATATAAGTGCTGCAAGTTTAACTTCAAAATACGTGGGAGAAGGAGAGAAAT
TGGTGAGGGCTCTTTTTGCTGTGGCTCGAGAACTTCAACCTTCTATAATTTTTATAGATGAAGTTGATAG
CCTTTTGTGTGAAAGAAGAGAAGGGGAGCACGATGCTAGTAGACGCCTAAAAACTGAATTTCTAATAGAA
TTTGATGGTGTACAGTCTGCTGGAGATGACAGAGTACTTGTAATGGGTGCAACTAATAGGCCACAAGAGC
TTGATGAGGCTGTTCTCAGGCGTTTCATCAAACGGGTATATGTGTCTTTACCAAATGAGGAGACAAGACT
ACTTTTGCTTAAAAATCTGTTATGTAAACAAGGAAGTCCATTGACCCAAAAAGAACTAGCACAACTTGCT
AGAATGACTGATGGATACTCAGGAAGTGACCTAACAGCTTTGGCAAAAGATGCAGCACTGGGTCCTATCC
GAGAACTAAAACCAGAACAGGTGAAGAATATGTCTGCCAGTGAGATGAGAAATATTCGATTATCTGACTT
CACTGAATCCTTGAAAAAAATAAAACGCAGCGTCAGCCCTCAAACTTTAGAAGCGTACATACGTTGGAAC
AAGGACTTTGGAGATACCACTGTTTAAGGAAATACCTTTGTAAACCTGCAGAACATTTTACTTAAAAGAG
GAAACACAAGATCCCCCGGGCTGCAGGAATTCGATATCAAGCTTATCGATACCGTCGACCTCGAGGGGGG
GCCCGGTACCTTAATTAATTAAGGTACCAGGTAAGTGTACCCAATTCGCCCTATAGTGAGTCGTATTACA
ATTCACTCGATCGCCCTTCCCAACAGTTGCGCAGCCTGAATGGCGAATGGAGATCCAATTTTTAAGTGTA
TAATGTGTTAAACTACTGATTCTAATTGTTTGTGTATTTTAGATTCACAGTCCCAAGGCTCATTTCAGGC
CCCTCAGTCCTCACAGTCTGTTCATGATCATAATCAGCCATACCACATTTGTAGAGGTTTTACTTGCTTT
AAAAAACCTCCCACACCTCCCCCTGAACCTGAAACATAAAATGAATGCAATTGTTGTTGTTAACTTGTTT
ATTGCAGCTTATAATGGTTACAAATAAAGCAATAGCATCACAAATTTCACAAATAAAGCATTTTTTTCAC
TGCATTCTAGTTGTGGTTTGTCCAAACTCATCAATGTATCTTAACGCGTAAATTGTAAGCGTTAATATTT
TGTTAAAATTCGCGTTAAATTTTTGTTAAATCAGCTCATTTTTTAACCAATAGGCCGAAATCGGCAAAAT
CCCTTATAAATCAAAAGAATAGACCGAGATAGGGT
[37 nt withheld, positions 2906-2942]
AAAGAACGTGGACTCCAACGTCAAAGG
[49 nt withheld, positions 2970-3018]
T
[91 nt withheld, positions 3020-3110]
G
[124 nt withheld, positions 3112-3235]
CAGGTGGCACTTTTCGGGGAAATGTGCGCGGAACCCCTATTTGTTTATTTTTCTAAATACATTCAAATAT
GTATCCGCTCATGAGACAATAACCCTGATAAATGCTTCAATAATATTGAAAAAGGAAGAATCCTGAGGCG
GAAAGAACCAGCTGTGGAATGTGTGTCAGTTAGGGTGTGGAAAGTCCCCAGGCTCCCCAGCAGGCAGAAG
TATGCAAAGCATGCATCTCAATTAGTCAGCAACCAGGTGTGGAAAGTCCCCAGGCTCCCCAGCAGGCAGA
AGTATGCAAAGCATGCATCTCAATTAGTCAGCAACCATAGTCCCGCCCCTAACTCCGCCCATCCCGCCCC
TAACTCCGCCCAGTTCCGCCCATTCTCCGCCCCATGGCTGACTAATTTTTTTTATTTATGCAGAGGCCGA
GGCCGCCTCGGCCTCTGAGCTATTCCAGAAGTAGTGAGGAGGCTTTTTTGGAGGCCTAGGCTTTTGCAAA
GATCGATCAAGAGACAGGATGAGGATCGTTTCGCATGATTGAACAAGATGGATTGCACGCAGGTTCTCCG
GCCGCTTGGGTGGAGAGGCTATTCGGCTATGACTGGGCACAACAGACAATCGGCTGCTCTGATGCCGCCG
TGTTCCGGCTGTCAGCGCAGGGGCGCCCGGTTCTTTTTGTCAAGACCGACCTGTCCGGTGCCCTGAATGA
ACTGCAAGACGAGGCAGCGCGGCTATCGTGGCTGGCCACGACGGGCGTTCCTTGCGCAGCTGTGCTCGAC
GTTGTCACTGAAGCGGGAAGGGACTGGCTGCTATTGGGCGAAGTGCCGGGGCAGGATCTCCTGTCATCTC
ACCTTGCTCCTGCCGAGAAAGTATCCATCATGGCTGATGCAATGCGGCGGCTGCATACGCTTGATCCGGC
TACCTGCCCATTCGACCACCAAGCGAAACATCGCATCGAGCGAGCACGTACTCGGATGGAAGCCGGTCTT
GTCGATCAGGATGATCTGGACGAAGAACATCAGGGGCTCGCGCCAGCCGAACTGTTCGCCAGGCTCAAGG
CGAGCATGCCCGACGGCGAGGATCTCGTCGTGACCCATGGCGATGCCTGCTTGCCGAATATCATGGTGGA
AAATGGCCGCTTTTCTGGATTCATCGACTGTGGCCGGCTGGGTGTGGCGGACCGCTATCAGGACATAGCG
TTGGCTACCCGTGATATTGCTGAAGAACTTGGCGGCGAATGGGCTGACCGCTTCCTCGTGCTTTACGGTA
TCGCCGCTCCCGATTCGCAGCGCATCGCCTTCTATCGCCTTCTTGACGAGTTCTTCTGAGCGGGACTCTG
GGGTTCGAAATGACCGACCAAGCGACGCCCAACCTGCCATCACGAGATTTCGATTCCACCGCCGCCTTCT
ATGAAAGGTTGGGCTTCGGAATCGTTTTCCGGGACGCCGGCTGGATGATCCTCCAGCGCGGGGATCTCAT
GCTGGAGTTCTTCGCCCACCCTAGGGGGAGGCTAACTGAAACACGGAAGGAGACAATACCGGAAGGAACC
CGCGCTATGACGGCAATAAAAAGACAGAATAAAACGCACGGTGTTGGGTCGTTTGTTCATAAACGCGGGG
TTCGGTCCCAGGGCTGGCACTCTGTCGATACCCCACCGAGACCCCATTGGGGCCAATACGCCCGCGTTTC
TTCCTTTTCCCCACCCCACCCCCCAAGTTCGGGTGAAGGCCCAGGGCTCGCAGCCAACGTCGGGGCGGCA
GGCCCTGCCATAGCCTCAGGTTACTCATATATACTTTAGATTGATTTAAAACTTCATTTTTAATTTAAAA
GGATCTAGGTGAAGATCCTTTTTGATAATCTCATGACCAAAATCCCTTAACGTGAGTTTTCGTTCCACTG
AGCGTCAGACCCCGTAGAAAAGATCAAAGGATCTTCTTGAGATCCTTTTTTTCTGCGCGTAATCTGCTGC
TTGCAAACAAAAAAACCACCGCTACCAGCGGTGGTTTGTTTGCCGGATCAAGAGCTACCAACTCTTTTTC
CGAAGGTAACTGGCTTCAGCAGAGCGCAGATACCAAATACTGTTCTTCTAGTGTAGCCGTAGTTAGGCCA
CCACTTCAAGAACTCTGTAGCACCGCCTACATACCTCGCTCTGCTAATCCTGTTACCAGTGGCTGCTGCC
AGTGGCGATAAGTCGTGTCTTACCGGGTTGGACTCAAGACGATAGTTACCGGATAAGGCGCAGCGGTCGG
GCTGAACGGGGGGTTCGTGCACACAGCCCAGCTTGGAGCGAACGACCTACACCGAACTGAGATACCTACA
GCGTGAGCTATGAGAAAGCGCCACGCTTCCCGAAGGGAGAAAGGCGGACAGGTATCCGGTAAGCGGCAGG
GTCGGAACAGGAGAGCGCACGAGGGAGCTTCCAGGGGGAAACGCCTGGTATCTTTATAGTCCTGTCGGGT
TTCGCCACCTCTGACTTGAGCGTCGATTTTTGTGATGCTCGTCAGGGGGGCGGAGCCTATGGAAAAACGC
CAGCAACGCGGCCTTTTTACGGTTCCTGGCCTTTTGCTGGCCTTTTGCTCACATGTTCTTTCCTGCGTTA
TCCCCTGATTCTGTGGATAACCGTATTACCGCCATGCATTAGTTATTAATAGTAATCAATTACGGGGTCA
TTAGTTCATAGCCCATATATGGAGTTCCG
Features (pLannotate 1.2.2; 19 found; start..end, strand, type, name):
      1..304     +  enhancer       CMV enhancer: human cytomegalovirus immediate early enhancer
    305..508     +  promoter       CMV promoter: human cytomegalovirus (CMV) immediate early promoter
    554..572     +  promoter       T3 promoter: promoter for bacteriophage T3 RNA polymerase
    590..2194    +  CDS            SPAST (fragment): SPAST_HUMAN - Also known as ADPSP, FSP2, KIAA1083 From Homo sapiens (Human).
   2250..2320    +  misc_feature   MCS (fragment): pBluescript multiple cloning site
   2360..2378    -  promoter       T7 promoter: promoter for bacteriophage T7 RNA polymerase
   2388..2427    +  CDS            lacZα (fragment): LacZα fragment of β-galactosidase; lacZ fragment
   2437..2492    +  intron         small t intron (fragment): SV40 (simian virus 40) small t antigen intron
   2492..2629    +  CDS            large T antigen (fragment): large T antigen from SV40 (simian virus 40)
   2652..2773    +  polyA_signal   SV40 poly(A) signal: SV40 polyadenylation signal
   2807..3235    -  rep_origin     f1 ori (sequence partly withheld): f1 bacteriophage origin of replication; arrow indicates direction of (+) strand synthesis
   3262..3364    +  promoter       AmpR promoter: bla
   3368..3725    +  promoter       SV40 promoter: SV40 enhancer and early promoter
   3760..4554    +  CDS            NeoR/KanR: aminoglycoside phosphotransferase from Tn5; aph(3')-II (or nptII); confers resistance to neomycin, kanamycin, and G418 (Geneticin®)
   4575..4727    +  CDS            ble (fragment): BLE_KLEPN - Experimental evidence at protein level: Swiss-Prot protein existence level 1. Binding protein with a strong affinity to the bleomycin family of antibiotics. Binds to CL990; an antimitotic-antibiotic compound. From Klebsiella pneumoniae.
   4786..4833    +  polyA_signal   HSV TK poly(A) signal: herpes simplex virus thymidine kinase polyadenylation signal (Cole and Stacy, 1985)
   4924..4940    -  polyA_signal   bGH poly(A) signal (fragment): bovine growth hormone polyadenylation signal
   5162..5750    +  rep_origin     ori: high-copy-number ColE1/pMB1/pBR322/pUC origin of replication
   5865..5924    +  enhancer       CMV enhancer (fragment): human cytomegalovirus immediate early enhancer
