[The description below was written by a language model from this plasmid's Addgene catalogue record and pLannotate feature annotations shown in this document.]
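Description:
pCMV-Tag/WT M87 is a mammalian expression plasmid built on the Stratagene pCMV-Tag backbone and carrying wild-type human spastin (SPAST) cDNA in its shorter M87 form. The first 460 bp of the reference transcript are deleted, so the insert lacks the upstream portion of the full-length coding sequence, consistent with the "M87" name, which indicates translation beginning at the internal methionine 87. The roughly 1.6 kb SPAST coding fragment sits downstream of the human cytomegalovirus immediate-early enhancer and promoter and is followed by SV40 sequences, including the SV40 polyadenylation signal. T3 and T7 phage promoters flank the insert and serve as sequencing primer sites. The restriction sites used for cloning were destroyed in the process. According to the depositor, insertion also removed the vector's myc epitope tag, so the protein is untagged and has to be detected with an anti-spastin antibody.

The sequenced plasmid is about 5.9 kb. It replicates in E. coli from a high-copy ColE1/pUC-type origin, and an f1 origin is also present. One NeoR/KanR (Tn5 aminoglycoside phosphotransferase) gene provides both selections. A bacterial bla-type promoter drives it for kanamycin selection in bacteria, and the SV40 enhancer/early promoter drives it for G418 selection in mammalian cells, with an HSV TK polyadenylation signal terminating the cassette. Other short annotations (lacZα, ble and bGH poly(A) fragments) appear to be backbone remnants.

The construct is intended for expressing wild-type M87 spastin, a microtubule-severing protein encoded by the SPG4 gene. The associated study examined how pathogenic spastin mutations affect microtubule dynamics, where a wild-type construct would presumably serve as the comparison for mutant forms.
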