Addgene plasmid #89322: pCMV-Tag/WT M87
Purpose: expression of WT M87 spastin in mammalian cells
Depositing lab: Peter Baas. Depositing organization: Drexel University. Publication: Pathogenic mutation of spastin has gain-of-function effects on microtubule dynamics. Solowska JM, D'Rozario M, Jean DC, Davidson MW, Marenda DR, Baas PW. J Neurosci. 2014 Jan 29;34(5):1856-67. doi: 10.1523/JNEUROSCI.3309-13.2014. PubMed 24478365.
Backbone
  Vector backbone: pCMV-Tag
  Backbone manufacturer: Stratagene
  Backbone size w/o insert (bp): 4300
  Vector type: Mammalian Expression
  Selectable markers: Neomycin (select with G418)
Growth in bacteria
  Bacterial resistance: Kanamycin, 50 μg/mL
  Growth temperature: 37°C
  Growth strain: DH5alpha
  Copy number: Unknown
Gene/Insert
  Gene/Insert name: spastin (alt names: SPAST; NM 014946)
  Species: H. sapiens (human)
  Insert size (bp): 1663
  Mutation: 1-460 bp deleted
  Entrez Gene: SPAST (a.k.a. ADPSP, FSP2, SPG4)
  Promoter: CMV
  Cloning method: Restriction Enzyme; 5′ cloning site EcoICRI/Eco47III (destroyed during cloning); 3′ cloning site BamH I/Bgl II (destroyed during cloning)
  Sequencing primers: 5′ T3; 3′ T7
Terms and licenses: Academic/Nonprofit Terms; Industry Terms: Not Available to Industry
Depositor comments: Cloning of spastin cDNA into pCMV-Tag EcoICR I and BamH I sites removed myc tag. To detect spastin use anti-spastin antibody.
How to cite: pCMV-Tag/WT M87 was a gift from Peter Baas (Addgene plasmid # 89322 ; http://n2t.net/addgene:89322 ; RRID:Addgene_89322)
